>Addgene plasmid #54364 | LIIbeta F 5-6 | depositor full sequence | sequence record 84584 | Full Sequence
ACTAAGCTGCCGGGTTTGAAACACGGATGATCTCGCGGAGGGTAGCATGTTGATTGTAACGATGACAGAG
CGTTGCTGCCTGTGATCAATTCGGGCACGAACCCAGTGGACATAAGCCTGTTCGGTTCGTAAGCTGTAAT
GCAAGTAGCGTATGCGCTCACGCAACTGGTCCAGAACCTTGACCGAACGCAGCGGTGGTAACGGCGCAGT
GGCGGTTTTCATGGCTTGTTATGACTGTTTTTTTGGGGTACAGTCTATGCCTCGGGCATCCAAGCAGCAA
GCGCGTTACGCCGTGGGTCGATGTTTGATGTTATGGAGCAGCAACGATGTTACGCAGCAGGGCAGTCGCC
CTAAAACAAAGTTAAACATCATGGGGGAAGCGGTGATCGCCGAAGTATCGACTCAACTATCAGAGGTAGT
TGGCGTCATCGAGCGCCATCTCGAACCGACGTTGCTGGCCGTACATTTGTACGGCTCCGCAGTGGATGGC
GGCCTGAAGCCACACAGTGATATTGATTTGCTGGTTACGGTGACCGTAAGGCTTGATGAAACAACGCGGC
GAGCTTTGATCAACGACCTTTTGGAAACTTCGGCTTCCCCTGGAGAGAGCGAGATTCTCCGCGCTGTAGA
AGTCACCATTGTTGTGCACGACGACATCATTCCGTGGCGTTATCCAGCTAAGCGCGAACTGCAATTTGGA
GAATGGCAGCGCAATGACATTCTTGCAGGTATCTTCGAGCCAGCCACGATCGACATTGATCTGGCTATCT
TGCTGACAAAAGCAAGAGAACATAGCGTTGCCTTGGTAGGTCCAGCGGCGGAGGAACTCTTTGATCCGGT
TCCTGAACAGGATCTATTTGAGGCGCTAAATGAAACCTTAACGCTATGGAACTCGCCGCCCGACTGGGCT
GGCGATGAGCGAAATGTAGTGCTTACGTTGTCCCGCATTTGGTACAGCGCAGTAACCGGCAAAATCGCGC
CGAAGGATGTCGCTGCCGACTGGGCAATGGAGCGCCTGCCGGCCCAGTATCAGCCCGTCATACTTGAAGC
TAGACAGGCTTATCTTGGACAAGAAGAAGATCGCTTGGCCTCGCGCGCAGATCAGTTGGAAGAATTTGTC
CACTACGTGAAAGGCGAGATCACCAAGGTAGTCGGCAAATAATGTCTAGCTAGAAATTCGTTCAAGCCGA
CGCCGCTTCGCGGCGCGGCTTAACTCAAGCGTTAGATGCACTAAGCACATAATTGCTCACAGCCAAACTA
TCAGGTCAAGTCTGCTTTTATTATTTTTAAGCGTGCATAATAAGCCCTACACAAATTGGGAGATATATCA
TGCATGACCAAAATCCCTTAACGTGAGTTTTCGTTCCACTGAGCGTCAGACCCCGTAGAAAAGATCAAAG
GATCTTCTGCCGGTAACATGAGCAAAGTCTGCCGCCTTACAACGGCTCTCCCGCTGACGCCGTCCCGGAC
TGATGGGCTGCCTGTATCGAGTGGTGATTTTGTGCCGAGCTGCCGGTCGGGGAGCTGTTGGCTGGCTGGT
GGCAGGATATATTGTGGTGTAAACAAATTGACGCTTAGACGGATTACGGAAGACAATGAGGCGGTGAGAC
CAAAGCTGAACGAGAAACGTAAAATGATATAAATATCAATATATTAAATTAGATTTTGCATAAAAAACAG
ACTACATAATACTGTAAAACACAACATATCCAGTCACTATGGCGGCCCCTCGAGGGGCCGCATTAGGCAC
CCCAGGCTTTACACTTTATGCTTCCGGCTCGTATAATGTGTGGATTTTGAGTTAGGATCCGTCGAGATTT
TCAGGAGCTAAGGAAGCTAAAATGGAGAAAAAAATCACTGGATATACCACCGTTGATATATCCCAATGGC
ATCGTAAAGAACATTTTGAGGCATTTCAGTCAGTTGCTCAATGTACCTATAACCAGACCGTTCAGCTGGA
TATTACGGCCTTTTTAAAGACCGTAAAGAAAAATAAGCACAAGTTTTATCCGGCCTTTATTCACATTCTT
GCCCGCCTGATGAATGCTCATCCGGAATTCCGTATGGCAATGAAAGACGGTGAGCTGGTGATATGGGATA
GTGTTCACCCTTGTTACACCGTTTTCCATGAGCAAACTGAAACGTTTTCATCGCTCTGGAGTGAATACCA
CGACGATTTCCGGCAGTTTCTACACATATATTCGCAAGATGTGGCGTGTTACGGTGAAAACCTGGCCTAT
TTCCCTAAAGGGTTTATTGAGAATATGTTTTTCGTGTCAGCCAATCCCTGGGTGAGTTTCACCAGTTTTG
ATTTAAACGTGGCCAATATGGACAACTTCTTCGCCCCCGTTTTCACCATGGGCAAATATTATACGCAAGG
CGACAAGGTGCTGATGCCGCTGGCGATTCAGGTTCATCATGCCGTTTGTGATGGCTTCCATGTCGGCAGA
ATGCTTAATGAATTACAACAGTACTGCGATGAGTGGCAGGGCGGGGCGTAATCTAGAGGATCCGGCTTAC
TAAAAGCCAGATAACAGTATGCGTATTTGCGCGCTGATTTTTGCGGTATAAGAATATATACTGATATGTA
TACCCGAAGTATGTCAAAAAGAGGTATGCTATGAAGCAGCGTATTACAGTGACAGTTGACAGCGACAGCT
ATCAGTTGCTCAAGGCATATATGATGTCAATATCTCCGGTCTGGTAAGCACAACCATGCAGAATGAAGCC
CGTCGTCTGCGTGCCGAACGCTGGAAAGCGGAAAATCAGGAAGGGATGGCTGAGGTCGCCCGGTTTATTG
AAATGAACGGCTCTTTTGCTGACGAGAACAGGGGCTGGTGAAATGCAGTTTAAGGTTTACACCTATAAAA
GAGAGAGCCGTTATCGTCTGTTTGTGGATGTACAGAGTGATATTATTGACACGCCCGGGCGACGGATGGT
GATCCCCCTGGCCAGTGCACGTCTGCTGTCAGATAAAGTCCCCCGTGAACTTTACCCGGTGGTGCATATC
GGGGATGAAAGCTGGCGCATGATGACCACCGATATGGCCAGTGTGCCGGTTTCCGTTATCGGGGAAGAAG
TGGCTGATCTCAGCCACCGCGAAAATGACATCAAAAACGCCATTAACCTGATGTTCTGGGGAATATAAAT
GTCAGGCTCCCTTATACACAGCCAGTCTGCAGGTCGACGGTCTCATGTCTCTGTTGTCTTCTCTGGTTTA
AACTATCAGTGTTTGACAGGATATATTGGCGGGTAAACCTAAGAGAAAAGAGCGTTTATTAGAATAATCG
GATATTTAAAAGGGCGTGAAAAGGTTTATCCGTTCGTCCATTTGTATGTGCATGCCAACCACAGGGTTCC
CCTCGGGATCAAAGTACTTTGATCCAACCCCTCCGCTGCTATAGTGCAGTCGGCTTCTGACGTTCAGTGC
AGCCTTCTTCTGAAAACGACATGTCGCACAAGTCCTAAGTTACGCGACAGGCTGCCGCCCTGCCCTTTTC
CTGGCGTTTTCTTGTCGCGTGTTTTAGTCGCATAAAGTAGAATACTTGCGACTAGAACCGGAGACATTAC
GCCATGAACAAGAGCGCCGCCGCTGGCCTGCTGGGCTATGCCCGCGTCAGCACCGACGACCAGGACTTGA
CCAACCAACGGGCCGAACTGCACGCGGCCGGCTGCACCAAGCTGTTTTCCGAGAAGATCACCGGCACCAG
GCGCGACCGCCCGGAGCTGGCCAGGATGCTTGACCACCTACGCCCTGGCGACGTTGTGACAGTGACCAGG
CTAGACCGCCTGGCCCGCAGCACCCGCGACCTACTGGACATTGCCGAGCGCATCCAGGAGGCCGGCGCGG
GCCTGCGTAGCCTGGCAGAGCCGTGGGCCGACACCACCACGCCGGCCGGCCGCATGGTGTTGACCGTGTT
CGCCGGCATTGCCGAGTTCGAGCGTTCCCTAATCATCGACCGCACCCGGAGCGGGCGCGAGGCCGCCAAG
GCCCGAGGCGTGAAGTTTGGCCCCCGCCCTACCCTCACCCCGGCACAGATCGCGCACGCCCGCGAGCTGA
TCGACCAGGAAGGCCGCACCGTGAAAGAGGCGGCTGCACTGCTTGGCGTGCATCGCTCGACCCTGTACCG
CGCACTTGAGCGCAGCGAGGAAGTGACGCCCACCGAGGCCAGGCGGCGCGGTGCCTTCCGTGAGGACGCA
TTGACCGAGGCCGACGCCCTGGCGGCCGCCGAGAATGAACGCCAAGAGGAACAAGCATGAAACCGCACCA
GGACGGCCAGGACGAACCGTTTTTCATTACCGAAGAGATCGAGGCGGAGATGATCGCGGCCGGGTACGTG
TTCGAGCCGCCCGCGCACATCTCAACCGTGCGGCTGCATGAAATCCTGGCCGGTTTGTCTGATGCCAAGC
TGGCGGCCTGGCCGGCCAGCTTGGCCGCTGAAGAAACCGAGCGCCGCCGTCTAAAAAGGTGATGTGTATT
TGAGTAAAACAGCTTGCGTCATGCGGTCGCTGCGTATATGATGCGATGAGTAAATAAACAAATACGCAAG
GGGAACGCATGAAGGTTATCGCTGTACTTAACCAGAAAGGCGGGTCAGGCAAGACGACCATCGCAACCCA
TCTAGCCCGCGCCCTGCAACTCGCCGGGGCCGATGTTCTGTTAGTCGATTCCGATCCCCAGGGCAGTGCC
CGCGATTGGGCGGCCGTGCGGGAAGATCAACCGCTAACCGTTGTCGGCATCGACCGCCCGACGATTGACC
GCGACGTGAAGGCCATCGGCCGGCGCGACTTCGTAGTGATCGACGGAGCGCCCCAGGCGGCGGACTTGGC
TGTGTCCGCGATCAAGGCAGCCGACTTCGTGCTGATTCCGGTGCAGCCAAGCCCTTACGACATATGGGCC
ACCGCCGACCTGGTGGAGCTGGTTAAGCAGCGCATTGAGGTCACGGATGGAAGGCTACAAGCGGCCTTTG
TCGTGTCGCGGGCGATCAAAGGCACGCGCATCGGCGGTGAGGTTGCCGAGGCGCTGGCCGGGTACGAGCT
GCCCATTCTTGAGTCCCGTATCACGCAGCGCGTGAGCTACCCAGGCACTGCCGCCGCCGGCACAACCGTT
CTTGAATCAGAACCCGAGGGCGACGCTGCCCGCGAGGTCCAGGCGCTGGCCGCTGAAATTAAATCAAAAC
TCATTTGAGTTAATGAGGTAAAGAGAAAATGAGCAAAAGCACAAACACGCTAAGTGCCGGCCGTCCGAGC
GCACGCAGCAGCAAGGCTGCAACGTTGGCCAGCCTGGCAGACACGCCAGCCATGAAGCGGGTCAACTTTC
AGTTGCCGGCGGAGGATCACACCAAGCTGAAGATGTACGCGGTACGCCAAGGCAAGACCATTACCGAGCT
GCTATCTGAATACATCGCGCAGCTACCAGAGTAAATGAGCAAATGAATAAATGAGTAGATGAATTTTAGC
GGCTAAAGGAGGCGGCATGGAAAATCAAGAACAACCAGGCACCGACGCCGTGGAATGCCCCATGTGTGGA
GGAACGGGCGGTTGGCCAGGCGTAAGCGGCTGGGTTGCCTGCCGGCCCTGCAATGGCACTGGAACCCCCA
AGCCCGAGGAATCGGCGTGAGCGGTCGCAAACCATCCGGCCCGGTACAAATCGGCGCGGCGCTGGGTGAT
GACCTGGTGGAGAAGTTGAAGGCCGCGCAGGCCGCCCAGCGGCAACGCATCGAGGCAGAAGCACGCCCCG
GTGAATCGTGGCAAGCGGCCGCTGATCGAATCCGCAAAGAATCCCGGCAACCGCCGGCAGCCGGTGCGCC
GTCGATTAGGAAGCCGCCCAAGGGCGACGAGCAACCAGATTTTTTCGTTCCGATGCTCTATGACGTGGGC
ACCCGCGATAGTCGCAGCATCATGGACGTGGCCGTTTTCCGTCTGTCGAAGCGTGACCGACGAGCTGGCG
AGGTGATCCGCTACGAGCTTCCAGACGGGCACGTAGAGGTTTCCGCAGGGCCGGCCGGCATGGCCAGTGT
GTGGGATTACGACCTGGTACTGATGGCGGTTTCCCATCTAACCGAATCCATGAACCGATACCGGGAAGGG
AAGGGAGACAAGCCCGGCCGCGTGTTCCGTCCACACGTTGCGGACGTACTCAAGTTCTGCCGGCGAGCCG
ATGGCGGAAAGCAGAAAGACGACCTGGTAGAAACCTGCATTCGGTTAAACACCACGCACGTTGCCATGCA
GCGTACGAAGAAGGCCAAGAACGGCCGCCTGGTGACGGTATCCGAGGGTGAAGCCTTGATTAGCCGCTAC
AAGATCGTAAAGAGCGAAACCGGGCGGCCGGAGTACATCGAGATCGAGCTAGCTGATTGGATGTACCGCG
AGATCACAGAAGGCAAGAACCCGGACGTGCTGACGGTTCACCCCGATTACTTTTTGATCGATCCCGGCAT
CGGCCGTTTTCTCTACCGCCTGGCACGCCGCGCCGCAGGCAAGGCAGAAGCCAGATGGTTGTTCAAGACG
ATCTACGAACGCAGTGGCAGCGCCGGAGAGTTCAAGAAGTTCTGTTTCACCGTGCGCAAGCTGATCGGGT
CAAATGACCTGCCGGAGTACGATTTGAAGGAGGAGGCGGGGCAGGCTGGCCCGATCCTAGTCATGCGCTA
CCGCAACCTGATCGAGGGCGAAGCATCCGCCGGTTCCTAATGTACGGAGCAGATGCTAGGGCAAATTGCC
CTAGCAGGGGAAAAAGGTCGAAAAGGACTCTTTCCTGTGGATAGCACGTACATTGGGAACCCAAAGCCGT
ACATTGGGAACCGGAACCCGTACATTGGGAACCCAAAGCCGTACATTGGGAACCGGTCACACATGTAAGT
GACTGATATAAAAGAGAAAAAAGGCGATTTTTCCGCCTAAAACTCTTTAAAACTTATTAAAACTCTTAAA
ACCCGCCTGGCCTGTGCATAACTGTCTGGCCAGCGCACAGCCGAAGAGCTGCAAAAAGCGCCTACCCTTC
GGTCGCTGCGCTCCCTACGCCCCGCCGCTTCGCGTCGGCCTATCGCGGCCGCTGGCCGCTCAAAAATGGC
TGGCCTACGGCCAGGCAATCTACCAGGGCGCGGACAAGCCGCGCCGTCGCCACTCGACCGCCGGCGCCCA
CATCAAGGCACCCTGCCTCGCGCGTTTCGGTGATGACGGTGAAAACCTCTGACACATGCAGCTCCCGGAG
ACAGTCACAGCTTGTCTGTAAGCGGATGCCGGGAGCAGACAAGCCCGTCAGGGCGCGTCAGCGGGTGTTG
GCGGGTGTCGGGGCGCAGCCATGACCCAGTCACGTAGCGATAGCGGAGTGTATACTGGCTTAACTATGCG
GCATCAGAGCAGATTGTACTGAGAGTGCACCATATGCGGTGTGAAATACCGCACAGATGCGTAAGGAGAA
AATACCGCATCAGGCGCTCTTCCGCTTCCTCGCTCACTGACTCGCTGCGCTCGGTCGTTCGGCTGCGGCG
AGCGGTATCAGCTCACTCAAAGGCGGTAATACGGTTATCCACAGAATCAGGGGATAACGCAGGAAAGAAC
ATGTGAGCAAAAGGCCAGCAAAAGGCCAGGAACCGTAAAAAGGCCGCGTTGCTGGCGTTTTTCCATAGGC
TCCGCCCCCCTGACGAGCATCACAAAAATCGACGCTCAAGTCAGAGGTGGCGAAACCCGACAGGACTATA
AAGATACCAGGCGTTTCCCCCTGGAAGCTCCCTCGTGCGCTCTCCTGTTCCGACCCTGCCGCTTACCGGA
TACCTGTCCGCCTTTCTCCCTTCGGGAAGCGTGGCGCTTTCTCATAGCTCACGCTGTAGGTATCTCAGTT
CGGTGTAGGTCGTTCGCTCCAAGCTGGGCTGTGTGCACGAACCCCCCGTTCAGCCCGACCGCTGCGCCTT
ATCCGGTAACTATCGTCTTGAGTCCAACCCGGTAAGACACGACTTATCGCCACTGGCAGCAGCCACTGGT
AACAGGATTAGCAGAGCGAGGTATGTAGGCGGTGCTACAGAGTTCTTGAAGTGGTGGCCTAACTACGGCT
ACACTAGAAGGACAGTATTTGGTATCTGCGCTCTGCTGAAGCCAGTTACCTTCGGAAAAAGAGTTGGTAG
CTCTTGATCCGGCAAACAAACCACCGCTGGTAGCGGTGGTTTTTTTGTTTGCAAGCAGCAGATTACGCGC
AGAAAAAAAGGATCTCAAGAAGATCCTTTGATCTTTTCTACGGGGTCTGACGCTCATCGGAAGAACGGCA
Features (pLannotate 1.2.2; 18 found; start..end, strand, type, name):
    109..132     +  promoter       Pc promoter (fragment): intI1 (promoter lies within the coding sequence); class 1 integron promoter
    308..364     +  CDS            GmR (fragment): gentamycin acetyltransferase; aacC1; confers resistance to gentamycin
    375..1162    +  CDS            SmR (fragment): aminoglycoside adenylyltransferase (Murphy, 1985); aadA; confers resistance to spectinomycin and streptomycin
   1540..1564    +  misc_feature   LB T-DNA repeat: left border repeat from nopaline C58 T-DNA
   1612..1721    +  protein_bind   attR1 (fragment): mutant version of attR; recombination site for the Gateway® LR reaction LR Clonase™
   1758..1788    +  promoter       lac UV5 promoter: E. coli lac promoter with an "up" mutation
   1812..1841    +  promoter       cat promoter (fragment): promoter of the E. coli cat gene encoding chloramphenicol acetyltransferase
   1842..2498    +  CDS            cat: CAT_ECOLX - Experimental evidence at protein level: Swiss-Prot protein existence level 1. This enzyme is an effector of chloramphenicol resistance in bacteria. From Escherichia coli. This protein is used as a marker in many commonly used cloning vectors, such as pACYC184.
   2680..2838    +  CDS            ccdA (fragment): CCDA_ECO57 - Also known as H, letA. Experimental evidence at protein level: Swiss-Prot protein existence level 1. Antitoxin component of a type II toxin-antitoxin (TA) system which inhibits the post-segregational killing (PSK) of plasmid-free cells, also referred to as a plasmid addiction system. Binds to and blocks the activity of CcdB; will also remove bound CcdB protein from the CcdB-GyrA complex by forming a CcdA-CcdB complex, a process termed rejuvenation. Functions as a transcriptional corepressor for the ccdAB operon, repression also requires CcdB (By similarity). From Escherichia coli
   2843..3148    +  CDS            ccdB: CcdB, a bacterial toxin that poisons DNA gyrase; ccdB; Plasmids containing the ccdB gene cannot be propagated in standard E. coli strains.
   3234..3258    +  misc_feature   RB T-DNA repeat: right border repeat from nopaline C58 T-DNA
   3598..3999    +  CDS            Y4CG_SINFN (fragment): Protein inferred from homology: Swiss-Prot protein existence level 3. From Sinorhizobium fredii (strain NBRC 101917 / NGR234).
   4559..5188    +  CDS            pVS1 StaA: stability protein from the Pseudomonas plasmid pVS1 (Heeb et al., 2000)
   5617..6690    +  CDS            pVS1 RepA: replication protein from the Pseudomonas plasmid pVS1 (Heeb et al., 2000)
   6756..6950    +  rep_origin     pVS1 oriV: origin of replication for the Pseudomonas plasmid pVS1 (Heeb et al., 2000)
   7153..7192    +  CDS            rop (fragment): Rop protein, which maintains plasmids at low copy number; rop
   7294..7434    +  misc_feature   bom: basis of mobility region from pBR322
   7620..8208    -  rep_origin     ori: high-copy-number ColE1/pMB1/pBR322/pUC origin of replication
