[The description below was written by a language model from this plasmid's Addgene catalogue record and pLannotate feature annotations shown in this document.]
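Description:
LIIbeta F 5-6 is an empty binary plant expression backbone from a modular, type IIS restriction enzyme-based assembly kit for multigene expression, gene silencing and silencing rescue in plants. It derives from Xpre2-S, a pCAMBIA-type vector, and the depositor describes it as a LII/LIV (level II/level IV) backbone. The annotated sequence is 8,260 nt. For propagation in E. coli it carries a high-copy ColE1/pMB1-type origin with the pBR322 bom mobilisation region. The pVS1 oriV, RepA replication protein and StaA stability protein support replication and stable maintenance in Agrobacterium. Backbone selection relies on an aadA (SmR) aminoglycoside adenylyltransferase gene conferring spectinomycin/streptomycin resistance. Short fragments of a class 1 integron promoter and a gentamicin acetyltransferase gene lie just upstream of it.

There is no insert. Between the nopaline-type left and right T-DNA border repeats sits a counter-selection cassette containing a chloramphenicol acetyltransferase (cat) gene with its promoter, a ccdA fragment and the full ccdB gene, whose product poisons DNA gyrase. A partial attR1 site and a lac UV5 promoter annotated upstream of cat may be carried over from the cassette's source, though the record does not say so. According to the depositor, the cassette was introduced by Esp3I cut-ligation and is flanked by defined type IIS fusion sites. The "5-6" in the name may denote the assembly position, but the record does not explain this or the "beta" and "F" designations. Because ccdB is toxic to standard E. coli strains, the unmodified plasmid is maintained in the ccdB-tolerant strain DB3.1 under chloramphenicol plus spectinomycin. Replacing the cassette with assembled modules removes both ccdB and cat, which allows recombinants to be selected in ordinary strains. The resulting T-DNA can then be delivered into plants by Agrobacterium.
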