Addgene plasmid #54364: LIIbeta F 5-6
Purpose: (Empty Backbone)
Depositing lab: Martin Parniske. Depositing organization: Ludwig-Maximilians-Universitaet Muenchen (LMU). Publication: A modular plasmid assembly kit for multigene expression, gene silencing and silencing rescue in plants. Binder A, Lambert J, Morbitzer R, Popp C, Ott T, Lahaye T, Parniske M. PLoS One. 2014 Feb 13;9(2):e88218. doi: 10.1371/journal.pone.0088218. eCollection 2014. PubMed 24551083.
Backbone
  Vector backbone: Xpre2-S (pCAMBIA)
  Backbone manufacturer: CAMBIA
  Vector type: plant expression
Growth in bacteria
  Bacterial resistance: Chloramphenicol and Spectinomycin, 25 & 50 μg/mL
  Growth temperature: 37°C
  Growth strain: DB3.1
  Copy number: High Copy
Gene/Insert
  Gene/Insert name: None
Terms and licenses: Academic/Nonprofit Terms; Industry Terms: Not Available to Industry
Depositor comments: binary expression vector. LII/LIV backbone. ccdB cassettes (ccdB and chloramphenicol resistance gene) were added between the borders by Esp3I cut-ligation, flanked by appropriate type IIS fusion sites
How to cite: LIIbeta F 5-6 was a gift from Martin Parniske (Addgene plasmid # 54364 ; http://n2t.net/addgene:54364 ; RRID:Addgene_54364)
