>Addgene plasmid #54364 | LIIbeta F 5-6 | addgene partial sequence | sequence record 87764 | RB-F1 5'-ggataaaccttttcacgccc-3'
GCCAATATATCCTGTCAAACACTGATAGTTTAAACCAGAGAAGACAACAGAGACATGAGACCGTCGACCT
GCAGACTGGCTGTGTATAAGGGAGCCTGACATTTATATTCCCCAGAACATCAGGTTAATGGCGTTTTTGA
TGTCATTTTCGCGGTGGCTGAGATCAGCCACTTCTTCCCCGATAACGGAAACCGGCACACTGGCCATATC
GGTGGTCATCATGCGCCAGCTTTCATCCCCGATATGCACCACCGGGTAAAGTTCACGGGGGACTTTATCT
GACAGCAGACGTGCACTGGCCAGGGGGATCACCATCCGTCGCCCGGGCGTGTCAATAATATCACTCTGTA
CATCCACAAACAGACGATAACGGCTCTCTCTTTTATAGGTGTAAACCTTAAACTGCATTTCACCAGCCCC
TGTTCTCGTCAGCAAAAGAGCCGTTCATTTCAATAAACCGGGCGACCTCAGCCATCCCTTCCTGATTTTC
CGCTTTCCAGCGTTCGGCACGCAGACGACGGGCTTCATTCTGCATGGTTGTGCTTACCAGACCGGAGATA
TTGACATCATATATGCCTTGAGCAACTGATAGCTGTCGCTGTCAACTGTCACTGTAATACGCTGCTTCAT
AGCATACCTCTTTTTGACATACTTCGGGTATACATATCAGTATATATTCTTATACCGCAAAAATCAGCGC
GCAAATACGCATACTGTTATCTGGCTTTTAGTAAGCCGGATCCTCTAGATTACGCCCC
