>Addgene plasmid #54364 | LIIbeta F 5-6 | addgene partial sequence | sequence record 90621 | LB-F1 5'-gtggtgtaaacaaattgacgc-3'
AATGAGGCGGTGAGACCAAAGCTGAACGAGAAACGTAAAATGATATAAATATCAATATATTAAATTAGAT
TTTGCATAAAAAACAGACTACATAATACTGTAAAACACAACATATCCAGTCACTATGGCGGCCCCTCGAG
GGGCCGCATTAGGCACCCCAGGCTTTACACTTTATGCTTCCGGCTCGTATAATGTGTGGATTTTGAGTTA
GGATCCGTCGAGATTTTCAGGAGCTAAGGAAGCTAAAATGGAGAAAAAAATCACTGGATATACCACCGTT
GATATATCCCAATGGCATCGTAAAGAACATTTTGAGGCATTTCAGTCAGTTGCTCAATGTACCTATAACC
AGACCGTTCAGCTGGATATTACGGCCTTTTTAAAGACCGTAAAGAAAAATAAGCACAAGTTTTATCCGGC
CTTTATTCACATTCTTGCCCGCCTGATGAATGCTCATCCGGAATTCCGTATGGCAATGAAAGACGGTGAG
CTGGTGATATGGGATAGTGTTCACCCTTGTTACACCGTTTTCCATGAGCAAACTGAAACGTTTTCATCGC
TCTGGAGTGAATACCACGACGATTTCCGGCAGTTTCTACACATATATTCGCAAGATGTGGCGTGTTACGG
TGAAAACCTGGCCTATTTCCCTAAAGGGTTTATTGAGAATATGTTTTTCGTGTCAGCCAATCCCTGGGTG
AGTTTCACCAGTTTTGATTTAAACGTGG
